Addgene plasmid #67685: pME-6MTnlstdTomato2A
Purpose: Middle entry nuclear localized tdTomato reporter with 6xMT and 2A
Depositing lab: Nathan Lawson. Publication: Vegfa signals through ERK to promote angiogenesis, but not artery differentiation. Shin M, Beane TJ, Quillien A, Male I, Zhu LJ, Lawson ND. Development. 2016 Oct 15;143(20):3796-3805. Epub 2016 Aug 30. 10.1242/dev.137919 PubMed 27578780.
Backbone
  Vector backbone: pDONR221
  Backbone manufacturer: Invitrogen
Growth in bacteria
  Bacterial resistance: Kanamycin, 50 μg/mL
  Growth temperature: 37°C
  Growth strain: Top10
  Copy number: High Copy
Gene/Insert
  Gene/Insert name: tdTomato
  Tag / fusion protein: 6xMyc-NLS (N terminal on insert); 2A (C terminal on insert)
  Cloning method: Gateway Cloning
  Sequencing primers: 5′ M13F; 3′ M13R
Terms and licenses: Academic/Nonprofit Terms; Industry Terms: Not Available to Industry
How to cite: pME-6MTnlstdTomato2A was a gift from Nathan Lawson (Addgene plasmid # 67685 ; http://n2t.net/addgene:67685 ; RRID:Addgene_67685)
