[The description below was written by a language model from this plasmid's Addgene catalogue record and pLannotate feature annotations shown in this document.]
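Description:
pME-6MTnlstdTomato2A is a Gateway middle entry clone built on the pDONR221 backbone. It is a small (about 4.4 kb) bacterial plasmid, propagated at high copy from a ColE1/pUC-type origin and selected with kanamycin through an aminoglycoside phosphotransferase gene. As is typical for pDONR-derived entry vectors, rrnB T1 and T2 transcription terminators sit upstream of the cloning region to insulate it from read-through. A T7 promoter and M13 primer sites flank the cassette, and the short lacI and lacZα matches in the annotation appear to be backbone remnants rather than functional genes.

The payload lies between attL1 and attL2, the sites used in an LR recombination reaction to move the cassette into a destination vector. Reading from attL1, it consists of six tandem Myc epitope tags and tdTomato, a bright orange-red tandem-dimer fluorescent protein from Discosoma. A porcine teschovirus P2A peptide follows at the C-terminal end, immediately before attL2. The catalogue entry also lists a nuclear localization signal as part of the N-terminal tag. It is not annotated separately in the feature table but would presumably fall in the gap between the last Myc repeat and tdTomato.

The entry clone carries no eukaryotic promoter or polyadenylation signal, since these are supplied by other elements during multisite Gateway assembly. The trailing 2A suggests that a downstream 3′ entry coding sequence is meant to be joined in frame. A single transcript would then yield a Myc-tagged nuclear red reporter and a separate second protein by ribosomal skipping, so that cells expressing the gene of interest can be marked. The record does not state the intended organism.
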