Features (pLannotate 1.2.2; 17 found; start..end, strand, type, name):
    121..213     +  CDS            lacI (fragment): lac repressor; lacI; The lac repressor binds to the lac operator to inhibit transcription in E. coli. This inhibition can be relieved by adding lactose or isopropyl-β-D-thiogalactopyranoside (IPTG).
    268..295     -  terminator     rrnB T2 terminator: transcription terminator T2 from the E. coli rrnB gene
    427..470     +  terminator     rrnB T1 terminator: Escherichia coli rrnB; transcription terminator T1 from the E. coli rrnB gene
    517..553     -  CDS            lacZα (fragment): LacZα fragment of β-galactosidase; lacZ fragment
    569..668     +  protein_bind   attL1: mutant version of attL; recombination site for the Gateway® LR reaction LR Clonase™
    707..736     +  CDS            Myc: Myc (human c-Myc proto-oncogene) epitope tag
    746..775     +  CDS            Myc: Myc (human c-Myc proto-oncogene) epitope tag
    785..814     +  CDS            Myc: Myc (human c-Myc proto-oncogene) epitope tag
    824..853     +  CDS            Myc: Myc (human c-Myc proto-oncogene) epitope tag
    863..892     +  CDS            Myc: Myc (human c-Myc proto-oncogene) epitope tag
    926..955     +  CDS            Myc: Myc (human c-Myc proto-oncogene) epitope tag
   1001..2428    +  CDS            tdTomato: tdTomato is a basic (constitutively fluorescent) orange fluorescent protein published in 2004, derived from Discosoma sp.. It is reported to be a somewhat slowly-maturing tandem dimer with low acid sensitivity.
   2441..2497    +  CDS            P2A: 2A peptide from porcine teschovirus-1 polyprotein Eukaryotic ribosomes fail to insert a peptide bond between the Gly and Pro residues, yielding separate polypeptides.
   2499..2598    -  protein_bind   attL2: mutant version of attL; recombination site for the Gateway® LR reaction LR Clonase™
   2616..2634    -  promoter       T7 promoter: promoter for bacteriophage T7 RNA polymerase
   2768..3577    +  CDS            KanR: aminoglycoside phosphotransferase; aph(3')-Ia; confers resistance to kanamycin in bacteria or G418 (Geneticin®) in eukaryotes
   3724..4312    +  rep_origin     ori: high-copy-number ColE1/pMB1/pBR322/pUC origin of replication
>Addgene plasmid #67685 | pME-6MTnlstdTomato2A | depositor full sequence | sequence record 117436 | Full plasmid sequence
CTTTCCTGCGTTATCCCCTGATTCTGTGGATAACCGTATTACCGCCTTTGAGTGAGCTGATACCGCTCGC
CGCAGCCGAACGACCGAGCGCAGCGAGTCAGTGAGCGAGGAAGCGGAAGAGCGCCCAATACGCAAACCGC
CTCTCCCCGCGCGTTGGCCGATTCATTAATGCAGCTGGCACGACAGGTTTCCCGACTGGAAAGCGGGCAG
TGAGCGCAACGCAATTAATACGCGTACCGCTAGCCAGGAAGAGTTTGTAGAAACGCAAAAAGGCCATCCG
TCAGGATGGCCTTCTGCTTAGTTTGATGCCTGGCAGTTTATGGCGGGCGTCCTGCCCGCCACCCTCCGGG
CCGTTGCTTCACAACGTTCAAATCCGCTCCCGGCGGATTTGTCCTACTCAGGAGAGCGTTCACCGACAAA
CAACAGATAAAACGAAAGGCCCAGTCTTCCGACTGAGCCTTTCGTTTTATTTGATGCCTGGCAGTTCCCT
ACTCTCGCGTTAACGCTAGCATGGATGTTTTCCCAGTCACGACGTTGTAAAACGACGGCCAGTCTTAAGC
TCGGGCCCCAAATAATGATTTTATTTTGACTGATAGTGACCTGTTCGTTGCAACAAATTGATGAGCAATG
CTTTTTTATAATGCCAACTTTGTACAAAAAAGCAGGCTCCGCCACCATGGCTGGATCCCATCGATTTAAA
GCTATGGAGCAAAAGCTCATTTCTGAAGAGGACTTGAATGAAATGGAGCAAAAGCTCATTTCTGAAGAGG
ACTTGAATGAAATGGAGCAAAAGCTCATTTCTGAAGAGGACTTGAATGAAATGGAGCAAAAGCTCATTTC
TGAAGAGGACTTGAATGAAATGGAGCAAAAGCTCATTTCTGAAGAGGACTTGAATGAAATGGAGAGCTTG
GGCGACCTCACCATGGAGCAAAAGCTCATTTCTGAAGAGGACTTGAATTTAGAGATCTCGAATTCCATGC
CCAAGAAGAAGAGGAAGGTGATGGTGAGCAAGGGCGAGGAGGTCATCAAAGAGTTCATGCGCTTCAAGGT
GCGCATGGAGGGCTCCATGAACGGCCACGAGTTCGAGATCGAGGGCGAGGGCGAGGGCCGCCCCTACGAG
GGCACCCAGACCGCCAAGCTGAAGGTGACCAAGGGCGGCCCCCTGCCCTTCGCCTGGGACATCCTGTCCC
CCCAGTTCATGTACGGCTCCAAGGCGTACGTGAAGCACCCCGCCGACATCCCCGATTACAAGAAGCTGTC
CTTCCCCGAGGGCTTCAAGTGGGAGCGCGTGATGAACTTCGAGGACGGCGGTCTGGTGACCGTGACCCAG
GACTCCTCCCTGCAGGACGGCACGCTGATCTACAAGGTGAAGATGCGCGGCACCAACTTCCCCCCCGACG
GCCCCGTAATGCAGAAGAAGACCATGGGCTGGGAGGCCTCCACCGAGCGCCTGTACCCCCGCGACGGCGT
GCTGAAGGGCGAGATCCACCAGGCCCTGAAGCTGAAGGACGGCGGCCACTACCTGGTGGAGTTCAAGACC
ATCTACATGGCCAAGAAGCCCGTGCAACTGCCCGGCTACTACTACGTGGACACCAAGCTGGACATCACCT
CCCACAACGAGGACTACACCATCGTGGAACAGTACGAGCGCTCCGAGGGCCGCCACCACCTGTTCCTGGG
GCATGGCACCGGCAGCACCGGCAGCGGCAGCTCCGGCACCGCCTCCTCCGAGGACAACAACATGGCCGTC
ATCAAAGAGTTCATGCGCTTCAAGGTGCGCATGGAGGGCTCCATGAACGGCCACGAGTTCGAGATCGAGG
GCGAGGGCGAGGGCCGCCCCTACGAGGGCACCCAGACCGCCAAGCTGAAGGTGACCAAGGGCGGCCCCCT
GCCCTTCGCCTGGGACATCCTGTCCCCCCAGTTCATGTACGGCTCCAAGGCGTACGTGAAGCACCCCGCC
GACATCCCCGATTACAAGAAGCTGTCCTTCCCCGAGGGCTTCAAGTGGGAGCGCGTGATGAACTTCGAGG
ACGGCGGTCTGGTGACCGTGACCCAGGACTCCTCCCTGCAGGACGGCACGCTGATCTACAAGGTGAAGAT
GCGCGGCACCAACTTCCCCCCCGACGGCCCCGTAATGCAGAAGAAGACCATGGGCTGGGAGGCCTCCACC
GAGCGCCTGTACCCCCGCGACGGCGTGCTGAAGGGCGAGATCCACCAGGCCCTGAAGCTGAAGGACGGCG
GCCACTACCTGGTGGAGTTCAAGACCATCTACATGGCCAAGAAGCCCGTGCAACTGCCCGGCTACTACTA
CGTGGACACCAAGCTGGACATCACCTCCCACAACGAGGACTACACCATCGTGGAACAGTACGAGCGCTCC
GAGGGCCGCCACCACCTGTTCCTGTACGGCATGGACGAGCTGTACAAGGGAGGATCCGGAGCCACGAACT
TCTCTCTGTTAAAGCAAGCAGGAGACGTGGAAGAAAACCCCGGTCCTCACCCAGCTTTCTTGTACAAAGT
TGGCATTATAAGAAAGCATTGCTTATCAATTTGTTGCAACGAACAGGTCACTATCAGTCAAAATAAAATC
ATTATTTGCCATCCAGCTGATATCCCCTATAGTGAGTCGTATTACATGGTCATAGCTGTTTCCTGGCAGC
TCTGGCCCGTGTCTCAAAATCTCTGATGTTACATTGCACAAGATAAAATAATATCATCATGAACAATAAA
ACTGTCTGCTTACATAAACAGTAATACAAGGGGTGTTATGAGCCATATTCAACGGGAAACGTCGAGGCCG
CGATTAAATTCCAACATGGATGCTGATTTATATGGGTATAAATGGGCTCGCGATAATGTCGGGCAATCAG
GTGCGACAATCTATCGCTTGTATGGGAAGCCCGATGCGCCAGAGTTGTTTCTGAAACATGGCAAAGGTAG
CGTTGCCAATGATGTTACAGATGAGATGGTCAGACTAAACTGGCTGACGGAATTTATGCCTCTTCCGACC
ATCAAGCATTTTATCCGTACTCCTGATGATGCATGGTTACTCACCACTGCGATCCCCGGAAAAACAGCAT
TCCAGGTATTAGAAGAATATCCTGATTCAGGTGAAAATATTGTTGATGCGCTGGCAGTGTTCCTGCGCCG
GTTGCATTCGATTCCTGTTTGTAATTGTCCTTTTAACAGCGATCGCGTATTTCGTCTCGCTCAGGCGCAA
TCACGAATGAATAACGGTTTGGTTGATGCGAGTGATTTTGATGACGAGCGTAATGGCTGGCCTGTTGAAC
AAGTCTGGAAAGAAATGCATAAACTTTTGCCATTCTCACCGGATTCAGTCGTCACTCATGGTGATTTCTC
ACTTGATAACCTTATTTTTGACGAGGGGAAATTAATAGGTTGTATTGATGTTGGACGAGTCGGAATCGCA
GACCGATACCAGGATCTTGCCATCCTATGGAACTGCCTCGGTGAGTTTTCTCCTTCATTACAGAAACGGC
TTTTTCAAAAATATGGTATTGATAATCCTGATATGAATAAATTGCAGTTTCATTTGATGCTCGATGAGTT
TTTCTAATCAGAATTGGTTAATTGGTTGTAACACTGGCAGAGCATTACGCTGACTTGACGGGACGGCGCA
AGCTCATGACCAAAATCCCTTAACGTGAGTTACGCGTCGTTCCACTGAGCGTCAGACCCCGTAGAAAAGA
TCAAAGGATCTTCTTGAGATCCTTTTTTTCTGCGCGTAATCTGCTGCTTGCAAACAAAAAAACCACCGCT
ACCAGCGGTGGTTTGTTTGCCGGATCAAGAGCTACCAACTCTTTTTCCGAAGGTAACTGGCTTCAGCAGA
GCGCAGATACCAAATACTGTTCTTCTAGTGTAGCCGTAGTTAGGCCACCACTTCAAGAACTCTGTAGCAC
CGCCTACATACCTCGCTCTGCTAATCCTGTTACCAGTGGCTGCTGCCAGTGGCGATAAGTCGTGTCTTAC
CGGGTTGGACTCAAGACGATAGTTACCGGATAAGGCGCAGCGGTCGGGCTGAACGGGGGGTTCGTGCACA
CAGCCCAGCTTGGAGCGAACGACCTACACCGAACTGAGATACCTACAGCGTGAGCTATGAGAAAGCGCCA
CGCTTCCCGAAGGGAGAAAGGCGGACAGGTATCCGGTAAGCGGCAGGGTCGGAACAGGAGAGCGCACGAG
GGAGCTTCCAGGGGGAAACGCCTGGTATCTTTATAGTCCTGTCGGGTTTCGCCACCTCTGACTTGAGCGT
CGATTTTTGTGATGCTCGTCAGGGGGGCGGAGCCTATGGAAAAACGCCAGCAACGCGGCCTTTTTACGGT
TCCTGGCCTTTTGCTGGCCTTTTGCTCACATGTT
