>Addgene plasmid #67685 | pME-6MTnlstdTomato2A | addgene partial sequence | sequence record 121022 | M13pUC-Fwd 5'-CCCAGTCACGACGTTGTAAAACG-3'
CCTCGGGCCCCAAATAATGATTTTATTTTGACTGATAGTGACCTGTTCGTTGCAACAAATTGATGAGCAA
TGCTTTTTTATAATGCCAACTTTGTACAAAAAAGCAGGCTCCGCCACCATGGCTGGATCCCATCGATTTA
AAGCTATGGAGCAAAAGCTCATTTCTGAAGAGGACTTGAATGAAATGGAGCAAAAGCTCATTTCTGAAGA
GGACTTGAATGAAATGGAGCAAAAGCTCATTTCTGAAGAGGACTTGAATGAAATGGAGCAAAAGCTCATT
TCTGAAGAGGACTTGAATGAAATGGAGCAAAAGCTCATTTCTGAAGAGGACTTGAATGAAATGGAGAGCT
TGGGCGACCTCACCATGGAGCAAAAGCTCATTTCTGAAGAGGACTTGAATTTAGAGATCTCGAATTCCAT
GCCCAAGAAGAAGAGGAAGGTGATGGTGAGCAAGGGCGAGGAGGTCATCAAAGAGTTCATGCGCTTCAAG
GTGCGCATGGAGGGCTCCATGAACGGCCACGAGTTCGAGATCGAGGGCGAGGGCGAGGGCCGCCCCTACG
AGGGCACCCAGACCGCCAAGCTGAAGGTGACCAAGGGCGGCCCCCTGCCCTTCGCCTGGGACATCCTGTC
CCCCCAGTTCATGTACGGCTCCAAGGCGTACGTGAAGCACCCCGCCGACATCCCCGATTACAAGAAGCTG
TCCTTCCCCGAGGGCTTCAAGTGGGAGCGCGTGATGAACTTCGAGGACGGCGGTCTGGTGACCGTGACCC
AGGACTCCTCCCTGCAGGACGGCACGCTGATCTACAAGGTGAAGATGCGCGGCACCAACTTCCCCCCCGA
CGGCCCCGTAATGCAGAAGAAGACCATGGGCTGGGAGGCCTCCACCGAGCGCCTGTACCCCCGCGACGGC
GTGCTGAAGGGCGAGACC
