>Addgene plasmid #67685 | pME-6MTnlstdTomato2A | addgene partial sequence | sequence record 121060 | M13-Rev 5'-CAGGAAACAGCTATGACC-3'
GGGGATATCAGCTGGATGGCAAATAATGATTTTATTTTGACTGATAGTGACCTGTTCGTTGCAACAAATT
GATAAGCAATGCTTTCTTATAATGCCAACTTTGTACAAGAAAGCTGGGTGAGGACCGGGGTTTTCTTCCA
CGTCTCCTGCTTGCTTTAACAGAGAGAAGTTCGTGGCTCCGGATCCTCCCTTGTACAGCTCGTCCATGCC
GTACAGGAACAGGTGGTGGCGGCCCTCGGAGCGCTCGTACTGTTCCACGATGGTGTAGTCCTCGTTGTGG
GAGGTGATGTCCAGCTTGGTGTCCACGTAGTAGTAGCCGGGCAGTTGCACGGGCTTCTTGGCCATGTAGA
TGGTCTTGAACTCCACCAGGTAGTGGCCGCCGTCCTTCAGCTTCAGGGCCTGGTGGATCTCGCCCTTCAG
CACGCCGTCGCGGGGGTACAGGCGCTCGGTGGAGGCCTCCCAGCCCATGGTCTTCTTCTGCATTACGGGG
CCGTCGGGGGGGAAGTTGGTGCCGCGCATCTTCACCTTGTAGATCAGCGTGCCGTCCTGCAGGGAGGAGT
CCTGGGTCACGGTCACCAGACCGCCGTCCTCGAAGTTCATCACGCGCTCCCACTTGAAGCCCTCGGGGAA
GGACAGCTTCTTGTAATCGGGGATGTCGGCGGGGTGCTTCACGTACGCCTTGGAGCCGTACATGAACTGG
GGGGACAGGATGTCCCAGGCGAAGGGCAGGGGGCCGCCCTTGGTCACCTTCAGCTTGGCGGTCTGGGTGC
CCTCGTAGGGGCGGCCCTCGCCCTCGCCCTCGATCTCGAACTCGTGGCCGTTCATGGAGCCCTCCATGCG
CACCTTGAAGCGCATGAACTCTTTGATGACGGCCATGTTGTTGTCCTCGGAGGAGGCGGTGCCGGAGCTG
CCGCTGCCGGTGCTGCCGGTGCCATGCCCCAGGAACAGGTGGTGGCGGCCCTCGGAGCGCTCGTACTGTT
CCACGATGGTGTAGTCCTCGTTGTGGGAGGTGATGTCCAGCTTGGTGTCCA
